>Addgene plasmid #52581 | pLVE-eGFP | depositor full sequence | sequence record 81714 | pLVE-eGFP sequence 9969 bps
GTCGACGGATCGGGAGATCTCCCGATCCCCTATGGTGCACTCTCAGTACAATCTGCTCTGATGCCGCATA
GTTAAGCCAGTATCTGCTCCCTGCTTGTGTGTTGGAGGTCGCTGAGTAGTGCGCGAGCAAAATTTAAGCT
ACAACAAGGCAAGGCTTGACCGACAATTGCATGAAGAATCTGCTTAGGGTTAGGCGTTTTGCGCTGCTTC
GCGATGTACGGGCCAGATATACGCGTTGACATTGATTATTGACTAGTTATTAATAGTAATCAATTACGGG
GTCATTAGTTCATAGCCCATATATGGAGTTCCGCGTTACATAACTTACGGTAAATGGCCCGCCTGGCTGA
CCGCCCAACGACCCCCGCCCATTGACGTCAATAATGACGTATGTTCCCATAGTAACGCCAATAGGGACTT
TCCATTGACGTCAATGGGTGGAGTATTTACGGTAAACTGCCCACTTGGCAGTACATCAAGTGTATCATAT
GCCAAGTACGCCCCCTATTGACGTCAATGACGGTAAATGGCCCGCCTGGCATTATGCCCAGTACATGACC
TTATGGGACTTTCCTACTTGGCAGTACATCTACGTATTAGTCATCGCTATTACCATGGTGATGCGGTTTT
GGCAGTACATCAATGGGCGTGGATAGCGGTTTGACTCACGGGGATTTCCAAGTCTCCACCCCATTGACGT
CAATGGGAGTTTGTTTTGGCACCAAAATCAACGGGACTTTCCAAAATGTCGTAACAACTCCGCCCCATTG
ACGCAAATGGGCGGTAGGCGTGTACGGTGGGAGGTCTATATAAGCAGCGCGTTTTGCCTGTACTGGGTCT
CTCTGGTTAGACCAGATCTGAGCCTGGGAGCTCTCTGGCTAACTAGGGAACCCACTGCTTAAGCCTCAAT
AAAGCTTGCCTTGAGTGCTTCAAGTAGTGTGTGCCCGTCTGTTGTGTGACTCTGGTAACTAGAGATCCCT
CAGACCCTTTTAGTCAGTGTGGAAAATCTCTAGCAGTGGCGCCCGAACAGGGACTTGAAAGCGAAAGGGA
AACCAGAGGAGCTCTCTCGACGCAGGACTCGGCTTGCTGAAGCGCGCACGGCAAGAGGCGAGGGGCGGCG
ACTGGTGAGTACGCCAAAAATTTTGACTAGCGGAGGCTAGAAGGAGAGAGATGGGTGCGAGAGCGTCAGT
ATTAAGCGGGGGAGAATTAGATCGCGATGGGAAAAAATTCGGTTAAGGCCAGGGGGAAAGAAAAAATATA
AATTAAAACATATAGTATGGGCAAGCAGGGAGCTAGAACGATTCGCAGTTAATCCTGGCCTGTTAGAAAC
ATCAGAAGGCTGTAGACAAATACTGGGACAGCTACAACCATCCCTTCAGACAGGATCAGAAGAACTTAGA
TCATTATATAATACAGTAGCAACCCTCTATTGTGTGCATCAAAGGATAGAGATAAAAGACACCAAGGAAG
CTTTAGACAAGATAGAGGAAGAGCAAAACAAAAGTAAGACCACCGCACAGCAAGCGGCCGCTGATCTTCA
GACCTGGAGGAGGAGATATGAGGGACAATTGGAGAAGTGAATTATATAAATATAAAGTAGTAAAAATTGA
ACCATTAGGAGTAGCACCCACCAAGGCAAAGAGAAGAGTGGTGCAGAGAGAAAAAAGAGCAGTGGGAATA
GGAGCTTTGTTCCTTGGGTTCTTGGGAGCAGCAGGAAGCACTATGGGCGCAGCGTCAATGACGCTGACGG
TACAGGCCAGACAATTATTGTCTGGTATAGTGCAGCAGCAGAACAATTTGCTGAGGGCTATTGAGGCGCA
ACAGCATCTGTTGCAACTCACAGTCTGGGGCATCAAGCAGCTCCAGGCAAGAATCCTGGCTGTGGAAAGA
TACCTAAAGGATCAACAGCTCCTGGGGATTTGGGGTTGCTCTGGAAAACTCATTTGCACCACTGCTGTGC
CTTGGAATGCTAGTTGGAGTAATAAATCTCTGGAACAGATTTGGAATCACACGACCTGGATGGAGTGGGA
CAGAGAAATTAACAATTACACAAGCTTAATACACTCCTTAATTGAAGAATCGCAAAACCAGCAAGAAAAG
AATGAACAAGAATTATTGGAATTAGATAAATGGGCAAGTTTGTGGAATTGGTTTAACATAACAAATTGGC
TGTGGTATATAAAATTATTCATAATGATAGTAGGAGGCTTGGTAGGTTTAAGAATAGTTTTTGCTGTACT
TTCTATAGTGAATAGAGTTAGGCAGGGATATTCACCATTATCGTTTCAGACCCACCTCCCAACCCCGAGG
GGACCCGACAGGCCCGAAGGAATAGAAGAAGAAGGTGGAGAGAGAGACAGAGACAGATCCATTCGATTAG
TGAACGGATCTCGACGGTATCGATGTCGACGATAAGCTTTGCAAAGATGGATAAAGTTTTAAACAGAGAG
GAATCTTTGCAGCTAATGGACCTTCTAGGTCTTGAAAGGAGTGGGAATTGGCTCCGGTGCCCGTCAGTGG
GCAGAGCGCACATCGCCCACAGTCCCCGAGAAGTTGGGGGGAGGGGTCGGCAATTGAACCGGTGCCTAGA
GAAGGTGGCGCGGGGTAAACTGGGAAAGTGATGTCGTGTACTGGCTCCGCCTTTTTCCCGAGGGTGGGGG
AGAACCGTATATAAGTGCAGTAGTCGCCGTGAACGTTCTTTTTCGCAACGGGTTTGCCGCCAGAACACAG
GTAAGTGCCGTGTGTGGTTCCCGCGGGCCTGGCCTCTTTACGGGTTATGGCCCTTGCGTGCCTTGAATTA
CTTCCACTGGCTGCAGTACGTGATTCTTGATCCCGAGCTTCGGGTTGGAAGTGGGTGGGAGAGTTCGAGG
CCTTGCGCTTAAGGAGCCCCTTCGCCTCGTGCTTGAGTTGAGGCCTGGCCTGGGCGCTGGGGCCGCCGCG
TGCGAATCTGGTGGCACCTTCGCGCCTGTCTCGCTGCTTTCGATAAGTCTCTAGCCATTTAAAATTTTTG
ATGACCTGCTGCGACGCTTTTTTTCTGGCAAGATAGTCTTGTAAATGCGGGCCAAGATCTGCACACTGGT
ATTTCGGTTTTTGGGGCCGCGGGCGGCGACGGGGCCCGTGCGTCCCAGCGCACATGTTCGGCGAGGCGGG
GCCTGCGAGCGCGGCCACCGAGAATCGGACGGGGGTAGTCTCAAGCTGGCCGGCCTGCTCTGGTGCCTGG
CCTCGCGCCGCCGTGTATCGCCCCGCCCTGGGCGGCAAGGCTGGCCCGGTCGGCACCAGTTGCGTGAGCG
GAAAGATGGCCGCTTCCCGGCCCTGCTGCAGGGAGCTCAAAATGGAGGACGCGGCGCTCGGGAGAGCGGG
CGGGTGAGTCACCCACACAAAGGAAAAGGGCCTTTCCGTCCTCAGCCGTCGCTTCATGTGACTCCACGGA
GTACCGGGCGCCGTCCAGGCACCTCGATTAGTTCTCGAGCTTTTGGAGTACGTCGTCTTTAGGTTGGGGG
GAGGGGTTTTATGCGATGGAGTTTCCCCACACTGAGTGGGTGGAGACTGAAGTTAGGCCAGCTTGGCACT
TGATGTAATTCTCCTTGGAATTTGCCCTTTTTGAGTTTGGATCTTGGTTCATTCTCAAGCCTCAGACAGT
GGTTCAAAGTTTTTTTCTTCCATTTCAGGTGTCGTGAGGAATTTCGACATTTAAATTTAATTAATCTCGA
CGGTATCGGTTAACTTTTAAAAGAAAAGGGGGGATTGGGGGGTACAGTGCAGGGGAAAGAATAGTAGACA
TAATAGCAACAGACATACAAACTAAAGAATTACAAAAACAAATTACAAAAATTCAAAATTTTATCGATCA
CGAGACTAGCCTCGAGGTTTAAACTACGGGATCTGCCGCCACCATGGTGAGCAAGGGCGAGGAGCTGTTC
ACCGGGGTGGTGCCCATCCTGGTCGAGCTGGACGGCGACGTAAACGGCCACAAGTTCAGCGTGTCCGGCG
AGGGCGAGGGCGATGCCACCTACGGCAAGCTGACCCTGAAGTTCATCTGCACCACCGGCAAGCTGCCCGT
GCCCTGGCCCACCCTCGTGACCACCCTGACCTACGGCGTGCAGTGCTTCAGCCGCTACCCCGACCACATG
AAGCAGCACGACTTCTTCAAGTCCGCCATGCCCGAAGGCTACGTCCAGGAGCGCACCATCTTCTTCAAGG
ACGACGGCAACTACAAGACCCGCGCCGAGGTGAAGTTCGAGGGCGACACCCTGGTGAACCGCATCGAGCT
GAAGGGCATCGACTTCAAGGAGGACGGCAACATCCTGGGGCACAAGCTGGAGTACAACTACAACAGCCAC
AACGTCTATATCATGGCCGACAAGCAGAAGAACGGCATCAAGGTGAACTTCAAGATCCGCCACAACATCG
AGGACGGCAGCGTGCAGCTCGCCGACCACTACCAGCAGAACACCCCCATCGGCGACGGCCCCGTGCTGCT
GCCCGACAACCACTACCTGAGCACCCAGTCCGCCCTGAGCAAAGACCCCAACGAGAAGCGCGATCACATG
GTCCTGCTGGAGTTCGTGACCGCCGCCGGGATCACTCTCGGCATGGACGAGCTGTACAAGTAATCTAGCT
AGTCGAGCTCAACTTCGAATTCGATATCAAGCTTATCGATAATCAACCTCTGGATTACAAAATTTGTGAA
AGATTGACTGGTATTCTTAACTATGTTGCTCCTTTTACGCTATGTGGATACGCTGCTTTAATGCCTTTGT
ATCATGCTATTGCTTCCCGTATGGCTTTCATTTTCTCCTCCTTGTATAAATCCTGGTTGCTGTCTCTTTA
TGAGGAGTTGTGGCCCGTTGTCAGGCAACGTGGCGTGGTGTGCACTGTGTTTGCTGACGCAACCCCCACT
GGTTGGGGCATTGCCACCACCTGTCAGCTCCTTTCCGGGACTTTCGCTTTCCCCCTCCCTATTGCCACGG
CGGAACTCATCGCCGCCTGCCTTGCCCGCTGCTGGACAGGGGCTCGGCTGTTGGGCACTGACAATTCCGT
GGTGTTGTCGGGGAAATCATCGTCCTTTCCTTGGCTGCTCGCCTGTGTTGCCACCTGGATTCTGCGCGGG
ACGTCCTTCTGCTACGTCCCTTCGGCCCTCAATCCAGCGGACCTTCCTTCCCGCGGCCTGCTGCCGGCTC
TGCGGCCTCTTCCGCGTCTTCGCCTTCGCCCTCAGACGAGTCGGATCTCCCTTTGGGCCGCCTCCCCGCA
TCGATACCGTCGACCTCGAGACCTAGAAAAACATGGAGCAATCACAAGTAGCAATACAGCAGCTACCAAT
GCTGATTGTGCCTGGCTAGAAGCACAAGAGGAGGAGGAGGTGGGTTTTCCAGTCACACCTCAGGTACCTT
TAAGACCAATGACTTACAAGGCAGCTGTAGATCTTAGCCACTTTTTAAAAGAAAAGGGGGGACTGGAAGG
GCTAATTCACTCCCAACGAAGACAAGATATCCTTGATCTGTGGATCTACCACACACAAGGCTACTTCCCT
GATTGGCAGAACTACACACCAGGGCCAGGGATCAGATATCCACTGACCTTTGGATGGTGCTACAAGCTAG
TACCAGTTGAGCAAGAGAAGGTAGAAGAAGCCAATGAAGGAGAGAACACCCGCTTGTTACACCCTGTGAG
CCTGCATGGGATGGATGACCCGGAGAGAGAAGTATTAGAGTGGAGGTTTGACAGCCGCCTAGCATTTCAT
CACATGGCCCGAGAGCTGCATCCGGACTGTACTGGGTCTCTCTGGTTAGACCAGATCTGAGCCTGGGAGC
TCTCTGGCTAACTAGGGAACCCACTGCTTAAGCCTCAATAAAGCTTGCCTTGAGTGCTTCAAGTAGTGTG
TGCCCGTCTGTTGTGTGACTCTGGTAACTAGAGATCCCTCAGACCCTTTTAGTCAGTGTGGAAAATCTCT
AGCAGGGCCCGTTTAAACCCGCTGATCAGCCTCGACTGTGCCTTCTAGTTGCCAGCCATCTGTTGTTTGC
CCCTCCCCCGTGCCTTCCTTGACCCTGGAAGGTGCCACTCCCACTGTCCTTTCCTAATAAAATGAGGAAA
TTGCATCGCATTGTCTGAGTAGGTGTCATTCTATTCTGGGGGGTGGGGTGGGGCAGGACAGCAAGGGGGA
GGATTGGGAAGACAATAGCAGGCATGCTGGGGATGCGGTGGGCTCTATGGCTTCTGAGGCGGAAAGAACC
AGCTGGGGCTCTAGGGGGTATCCCC
[124 nt withheld, positions 6256-6379]
C
[91 nt withheld, positions 6381-6471]
A
[49 nt withheld, positions 6473-6521]
CCTTTGACGTTGGAGTCCACGTTCTTT
[37 nt withheld, positions 6549-6585]
ACCCTATCTCGGTCTATTCTTTTGATTTATAAGGGATTTTGCCGATTTCGGCCTATTGGTTAAAAAATGA
GCTGATTTAACAAAAATTTAACGCGAATTAATTCTGTGGAATGTGTGTCAGTTAGGGTGTGGAAAGTCCC
CAGGCTCCCCAGCAGGCAGAAGTATGCAAAGCATGCATCTCAATTAGTCAGCAACCAGGTGTGGAAAGTC
CCCAGGCTCCCCAGCAGGCAGAAGTATGCAAAGCATGCATCTCAATTAGTCAGCAACCATAGTCCCGCCC
CTAACTCCGCCCATCCCGCCCCTAACTCCGCCCAGTTCCGCCCATTCTCCGCCCCATGGCTGACTAATTT
TTTTTATTTATGCAGAGGCCGAGGCCGCCTCTGCCTCTGAGCTATTCCAGAAGTAGTGAGGAGGCTTTTT
TGGAGGCCTAGGCTTTTGCAAAAAGCTCCCGGGAGCTTGTATATCCATTTTCGGATCTGATCAGCACGTG
TTGACAATTAATCATCGGCATAGTATATCGGCATAGTATAATACGACAAGGTGAGGAACTAAACCATGGC
CAAGTTGACCAGTGCCGTTCCGGTGCTCACCGCGCGCGACGTCGCCGGAGCGGTCGAGTTCTGGACCGAC
CGGCTCGGGTTCTCCCGGGACTTCGTGGAGGACGACTTCGCCGGTGTGGTCCGGGACGACGTGACCCTGT
TCATCAGCGCGGTCCAGGACCAGGTGGTGCCGGACAACACCCTGGCCTGGGTGTGGGTGCGCGGCCTGGA
CGAGCTGTACGCCGAGTGGTCGGAGGTCGTGTCCACGAACTTCCGGGACGCCTCCGGGCCGGCCATGACC
GAGATCGGCGAGCAGCCGTGGGGGCGGGAGTTCGCCCTGCGCGACCCGGCCGGCAACTGCGTGCACTTCG
TGGCCGAGGAGCAGGACTGACACGTGCTACGAGATTTCGATTCCACCGCCGCCTTCTATGAAAGGTTGGG
CTTCGGAATCGTTTTCCGGGACGCCGGCTGGATGATCCTCCAGCGCGGGGATCTCATGCTGGAGTTCTTC
GCCCACCCCAACTTGTTTATTGCAGCTTATAATGGTTACAAATAAAGCAATAGCATCACAAATTTCACAA
ATAAAGCATTTTTTTCACTGCATTCTAGTTGTGGTTTGTCCAAACTCATCAATGTATCTTATCATGTCTG
TATACCGTCGACCTCTAGCTAGAGCTTGGCGTAATCATGGTCATAGCTGTTTCCTGTGTGAAATTGTTAT
CCGCTCACAATTCCACACAACATACGAGCCGGAAGCATAAAGTGTAAAGCCTGGGGTGCCTAATGAGTGA
GCTAACTCACATTAATTGCGTTGCGCTCACTGCCCGCTTTCCAGTCGGGAAACCTGTCGTGCCAGCTGCA
TTAATGAATCGGCCAACGCGCGGGGAGAGGCGGTTTGCGTATTGGGCGCTCTTCCGCTTCCTCGCTCACT
GACTCGCTGCGCTCGGTCGTTCGGCTGCGGCGAGCGGTATCAGCTCACTCAAAGGCGGTAATACGGTTAT
CCACAGAATCAGGGGATAACGCAGGAAAGAACATGTGAGCAAAAGGCCAGCAAAAGGCCAGGAACCGTAA
AAAGGCCGCGTTGCTGGCGTTTTTCCATAGGCTCCGCCCCCCTGACGAGCATCACAAAAATCGACGCTCA
AGTCAGAGGTGGCGAAACCCGACAGGACTATAAAGATACCAGGCGTTTCCCCCTGGAAGCTCCCTCGTGC
GCTCTCCTGTTCCGACCCTGCCGCTTACCGGATACCTGTCCGCCTTTCTCCCTTCGGGAAGCGTGGCGCT
TTCTCATAGCTCACGCTGTAGGTATCTCAGTTCGGTGTAGGTCGTTCGCTCCAAGCTGGGCTGTGTGCAC
GAACCCCCCGTTCAGCCCGACCGCTGCGCCTTATCCGGTAACTATCGTCTTGAGTCCAACCCGGTAAGAC
ACGACTTATCGCCACTGGCAGCAGCCACTGGTAACAGGATTAGCAGAGCGAGGTATGTAGGCGGTGCTAC
AGAGTTCTTGAAGTGGTGGCCTAACTACGGCTACACTAGAAGAACAGTATTTGGTATCTGCGCTCTGCTG
AAGCCAGTTACCTTCGGAAAAAGAGTTGGTAGCTCTTGATCCGGCAAACAAACCACCGCTGGTAGCGGTG
GTTTTTTTGTTTGCAAGCAGCAGATTACGCGCAGAAAAAAAGGATCTCAAGAAGATCCTTTGATCTTTTC
TACGGGGTCTGACGCTCAGTGGAACGAAAACTCACGTTAAGGGATTTTGGTCATGAGATTATCAAAAAGG
ATCTTCACCTAGATCCTTTTAAATTAAAAATGAAGTTTTAAATCAATCTAAAGTATATATGAGTAAACTT
GGTCTGACAGTTACCAATGCTTAATCAGTGAGGCACCTATCTCAGCGATCTGTCTATTTCGTTCATCCAT
AGTTGCCTGACTCCCCGTCGTGTAGATAACTACGATACGGGAGGGCTTACCATCTGGCCCCAGTGCTGCA
ATGATACCGCGAGACCCACGCTCACCGGCTCCAGATTTATCAGCAATAAACCAGCCAGCCGGAAGGGCCG
AGCGCAGAAGTGGTCCTGCAACTTTATCCGCCTCCATCCAGTCTATTAATTGTTGCCGGGAAGCTAGAGT
AAGTAGTTCGCCAGTTAATAGTTTGCGCAACGTTGTTGCCATTGCTACAGGCATCGTGGTGTCACGCTCG
TCGTTTGGTATGGCTTCATTCAGCTCCGGTTCCCAACGATCAAGGCGAGTTACATGATCCCCCATGTTGT
GCAAAAAAGCGGTTAGCTCCTTCGGTCCTCCGATCGTTGTCAGAAGTAAGTTGGCCGCAGTGTTATCACT
CATGGTTATGGCAGCACTGCATAATTCTCTTACTGTCATGCCATCCGTAAGATGCTTTTCTGTGACTGGT
GAGTACTCAACCAAGTCATTCTGAGAATAGTGTATGCGGCGACCGAGTTGCTCTTGCCCGGCGTCAATAC
GGGATAATACCGCGCCACATAGCAGAACTTTAAAAGTGCTCATCATTGGAAAACGTTCTTCGGGGCGAAA
ACTCTCAAGGATCTTACCGCTGTTGAGATCCAGTTCGATGTAACCCACTCGTGCACCCAACTGATCTTCA
GCATCTTTTACTTTCACCAGCGTTTCTGGGTGAGCAAAAACAGGAAGGCAAAATGCCGCAAAAAAGGGAA
TAAGGGCGACACGGAAATGTTGAATACTCATACTCTTCCTTTTTCAATATTATTGAAGCATTTATCAGGG
TTATTGTCTCATGAGCGGATACATATTTGAATGTATTTAGAAAAATAAACAAATAGGGGTTCCGCGCACA
TTTCCCCGAAAAGTGCCACCTGAC
Features (pLannotate 1.2.2; 33 found; start..end, strand, type, name):
     31..83      -  misc_feature   bom (fragment): basis of mobility region from pBR322
    238..617     +  enhancer       CMV enhancer: human cytomegalovirus immediate early enhancer
    618..817     +  promoter       CMV promoter: human cytomegalovirus (CMV) immediate early promoter
    835..1015    +  LTR            5' LTR (truncated): truncated 5' long terminal repeat (LTR) from HIV-1
   1062..1187    +  misc_feature   HIV-1 Ψ: packaging signal of human immunodeficiency virus type 1
   1171..1534    +  CDS            HIV-1 gag (fragment): gag protein from human immunodeficiency virus 1; gag
   1680..1913    +  misc_feature   RRE: The Rev response element (RRE) of HIV-1 allows for Rev-dependent mRNA export from the nucleus to the cytoplasm.
   2290..2390    +  CDS            Rev (fragment): human immunodeficiency virus 1 (HIV-1) Rev protein; rev; enhances nuclear export of unspliced and incompletely spliced viral mRNAs
   2427..2493    +  CDS            small t antigen (fragment): SV40 (simian virus 40) small t antigen
   2519..2730    +  promoter       EF-1α core promoter: core promoter for human elongation factor EF-1α
   2731..2839    +  intron         EF-1α intron A (fragment): intron upstream of the start codon of human EF-1α
   3465..3668    +  intron         EF-1α intron A: truncated intron upstream of the start codon of human EF-1α
   3725..3842    +  misc_feature   cPPT/CTS: central polypurine tract and central termination sequence of HIV-1
   3894..4613    +  CDS            EGFP: the original enhanced GFP (Yang et al., 1996) mammalian codon-optimized
   4637..4661    +  misc_feature   MCS (fragment): pBluescript multiple cloning site
   4661..5249    +  misc_feature   WPRE: woodchuck hepatitis virus posttranscriptional regulatory element
   5186..5767    +  CDS            nef (fragment): NEF_HV1H2 - Experimental evidence at protein level: Swiss-Prot protein existence level 1. Extracellular Nef protein targets CD4(+) T-lymphocytes for apoptosis by interacting with CXCR4 surface receptors. From Human immunodeficiency virus type 1 group M subtype B (isolate HXB2) (HIV-1).
   5774..5954    +  LTR            5' LTR (truncated): truncated 5' long terminal repeat (LTR) from HIV-1
   5986..6210    +  polyA_signal   bGH poly(A) signal: bovine growth hormone polyadenylation signal
   6214..6235    +  promoter       SV40 promoter (fragment): SV40 enhancer and early promoter
   6256..6684    +  rep_origin     f1 ori (sequence partly withheld): f1 bacteriophage origin of replication; arrow indicates direction of (+) strand synthesis
   6698..7027    +  promoter       SV40 promoter: SV40 enhancer and early promoter
   7075..7122    +  promoter       EM7 promoter: synthetic bacterial promoter&nbsp
   7141..7515    +  CDS            BleoR: antibiotic-binding protein; Sh ble from Streptoalloteichus hindustanus; confers resistance to bleomycin, phleomycin, and Zeocin™
   7525..7650    +  CDS            ble (fragment): BLE_KLEPN - Experimental evidence at protein level: Swiss-Prot protein existence level 1. Binding protein with a strong affinity to the bleomycin family of antibiotics. Binds to CL990; an antimitotic-antibiotic compound. From Klebsiella pneumoniae.
   7645..7766    +  polyA_signal   SV40 poly(A) signal: SV40 polyadenylation signal
   7839..7855    -  protein_bind   lac operator: The lac repressor binds to the lac operator to inhibit transcription in E. coli. This inhibition can be relieved by adding lactose or isopropyl-β-D-thiogalactopyranoside (IPTG). lac repressor encoded by lacI
   7863..7893    -  promoter       lac promoter: promoter for the E. coli lac operon
   7908..7929    -  protein_bind   CAP binding site: CAP binding activates transcription in the presence of cAMP. E. coli catabolite activator protein
   7942..8034    -  CDS            lacI (fragment): lac repressor; lacI; The lac repressor binds to the lac operator to inhibit transcription in E. coli. This inhibition can be relieved by adding lactose or isopropyl-β-D-thiogalactopyranoside (IPTG).
   8217..8805    -  rep_origin     ori: high-copy-number ColE1/pMB1/pBR322/pUC origin of replication
   8976..9836    -  CDS            AmpR: β-lactamase; bla; confers resistance to ampicillin, carbenicillin, and related antibiotics
   9837..9941    -  promoter       AmpR promoter: bla
