[The description below was written by a language model from this plasmid's Addgene catalogue record and pLannotate feature annotations shown in this document.]
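Description:
pLVE-eGFP is a 9,969 bp HIV-1-based lentiviral transfer vector for constitutive expression of enhanced GFP in mammalian cells. It derives from pLVU-tTR-KRAB: the original UbC promoter and eGFP-IRES-tTRKRAB cassette were replaced with an EF-1alpha promoter and cloning region, and a 720 bp eGFP insert was later cloned in through BamHI and NheI sites that were both destroyed. In bacteria the plasmid replicates from a high-copy ColE1/pUC-type origin and is selected with ampicillin (AmpR under its bla promoter). An f1 origin is also present.

The viral genome is transcribed in packaging cells from a CMV enhancer/promoter fused to a truncated 5' LTR, a chimeric arrangement generally used to make genomic RNA production Tat-independent. Downstream lie the Ψ packaging signal with an adjoining gag fragment and the Rev response element for Rev-dependent nuclear export of the unspliced RNA. The internal expression unit consists of the EF-1α core promoter with intron A sequences, then the cPPT/CTS, which as a result of the cloning history sits between the promoter and the insert rather than upstream of the promoter, then EGFP and a WPRE that enhances transcript expression. The 3' end is annotated as a second truncated LTR followed by a bGH polyadenylation signal; the record does not state explicitly whether the vector is self-inactivating.

Outside the LTRs, the backbone carries an SV40 promoter/EM7-driven BleoR cassette with an SV40 poly(A) signal, which would not be transferred to transduced cells. The vector serves as a fluorescent reporter for lentiviral transduction, and the associated work concerns scaffold-mediated lentiviral delivery for cartilage tissue engineering.
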