Addgene plasmid #52581: pLVE-eGFP
Purpose: Lentiviral transfer vector driving expression of eGFP in mammalian cells
Depositing lab: Charles Gersbach. Depositing organization: Duke University. Publication: Scaffold-mediated lentiviral transduction for functional tissue engineering of cartilage. Brunger JM, Huynh NP, Guenther CM, Perez-Pinera P, Moutos FT, Sanchez-Adams J, Gersbach CA, Guilak F. Proc Natl Acad Sci U S A. 2014 Mar 4;111(9):E798-806. doi: 10.1073/pnas.1321744111. Epub 2014 Feb 18. PubMed 24550481.
Backbone
  Vector backbone: pLVU-tTR-KRAB
  Backbone size w/o insert (bp): 9000
  Total vector size (bp): 9969
  Modifications to backbone: Exchanged UbC promoter and eGFP-IRES-tTRKRAB insert for EF-1alpha promoter + MCR and later cloned in an eGFP insert. The lentiviral cPPT is now located between the promoter and the insert.
  Vector type: Mammalian Expression, Lentiviral
Growth in bacteria
  Bacterial resistance: Ampicillin, 100 μg/mL
  Growth temperature: 37°C
  Growth strain: Stbl3
  Copy number: High Copy
Gene/Insert
  Gene/Insert name: eGFP
  Insert size (bp): 720
  Promoter: EF-1alpha
  Cloning method: Restriction Enzyme; 5′ cloning site BamHI (destroyed during cloning); 3′ cloning site NheI (destroyed during cloning)
  Sequencing primers: 5′ CCA GCT TGG CAC TTG ATG TA
Terms and licenses: Academic/Nonprofit Terms; Industry Terms: Not Available to Industry
How to cite: pLVE-eGFP was a gift from Charles Gersbach (Addgene plasmid # 52581 ; http://n2t.net/addgene:52581 ; RRID:Addgene_52581)
