>Addgene plasmid #52581 | pLVE-eGFP | addgene partial sequence | sequence record 99753 | EGFP-N 5'-CGTCGCCGTCCAGCTCGACCAG-3'
GATCTGCACACTGGTATTTCGGTTTTTGGGGCCGCGGGCGGCGACGGGGCCCGTGCGTCCCAGCGCACAT
GTTCGGCGAGGCGGGGCCTGCGAGCGCGGCCACCGAGAATCGGACGGGGGTAGTCTCAAGCTGGCCGGCC
TGCTCTGGTGCCTGGCCTCGCGCCGCCGTGTATCGCCCCGCCCTGGGCGGCAAGGCTGGCCCGGTCGGCA
CCAGTTGCGTGAGCGGAAAGATGGCCGCTTCCCGGCCCTGCTGCAGGGAGCTCAAAATGGAGGACGCGGC
GCTCGGGAGAGCGGGCGGGTGAGTCACCCACACAAAGGAAAAGGGCCTTTCCGTCCTCAGCCGTCGCTTC
ATGTGACTCCACGGAGTACCGGGCGCCGTCCAGGCACCTCGATTAGTTCTCGAGCTTTTGGAGTACGTCG
TCTTTAGGTTGGGGGGAGGGGTTTTATGCGATGGAGTTTCCCCACACTGAGTGGGTGGAGACTGAAGTTA
GGCCAGCTTGGCACTTGATGTAATTCTCCTTGGAATTTGCCCTTTTTGAGTTTGGATCTTGGTTCATTCT
CAAGCCTCAGACAGTGGTTCAAAGTTTTTTTCTTCCATTTCAGGTGTCGTGAGGAATTTCGACATTTAAA
TTTAATTAATCTCGACGGTATCGGTTAACTTTTAAAAGAAAAGGGGGGATTGGGGGGTACAGTGCAGGGG
AAAGAATAGTAGACATAATAGCAACAGACATACAAACTAAAGAATTACAAAAACAAATTACAAAAATTCA
AAATTTTATCGATCACGAGACTAGCCTCGAGGTTTAAACTACGGGATCTGCCGCCACCATGGTGAGCAAG
GGCGAGGAGC
