>Addgene plasmid #52581 | pLVE-eGFP | addgene partial sequence | sequence record 99756 | WPRE-R 5'-CATAGCGTAAAAGGAGCAACA-3'
CGATGCCACCTACGGCAAGCTGACCCTGAAGTTCATCTGCACCACCGGCAAGCTGCCCGTGCCCTGGCCC
ACCCTCGTGACCACCCTGACCTACGGCGTGCAGTGCTTCAGCCGCTACCCCGACCACATGAAGCAGCACG
ACTTCTTCAAGTCCGCCATGCCCGAAGGCTACGTCCAGGAGCGCACCATCTTCTTCAAGGACGACGGCAA
CTACAAGACCCGCGCCGAGGTGAAGTTCGAGGGCGACACCCTGGTGAACCGCATCGAGCTGAAGGGCATC
GACTTCAAGGAGGACGGCAACATCCTGGGGCACAAGCTGGAGTACAACTACAACAGCCACAACGTCTATA
TCATGGCCGACAAGCAGAAGAACGGCATCAAGGTGAACTTCAAGATCCGCCACAACATCGAGGACGGCAG
CGTGCAGCTCGCCGACCACTACCAGCAGAACACCCCCATCGGCGACGGCCCCGTGCTGCTGCCCGACAAC
CACTACCTGAGCACCCAGTCCGCCCTGAGCAAAGACCCCAACGAGAAGCGCGATCACATGGTCCTGCTGG
AGTTCGTGACCGCCGCCGGGATCACTCTCGGCATGGACGAGCTGTACAAGTAATCTAGCTAGCTAGTCGA
GCTCAAGCTTCGAATTCGATATCAAGCTTATCGATAATCAACCTCTGGATTACAAAA
