>Addgene plasmid #52581 | pLVE-eGFP | addgene partial sequence | sequence record 99757 | Rix-5 5'-aggtggagagagagacagag-3'
ATCTCGACGGTATCGATCACGAGACTAGCCTCGACCATCGATGTCGACGATAAGCTTTGCAAAGATGGAT
AAAGTTTTAAACAGAGAGGAATCTTTGCAGCTAATGGACCTTCTAGGTCTTGAAAGGAGTGGGAATTGGC
TCCGGTGCCCGTCAGTGGGCAGAGCGCACATCGCCCACAGTCCCCGAGAAGTTGGGGGGAGGGGTCGGCA
ATTGAACCGGTGCCTAGAGAAGGTGGCGCGGGGTAAACTGGGAAAGTGATGTCGTGTACTGGCTCCGCCT
TTTTCCCGAGGGTGGGGGAGAACCGTATATAAGTGCAGTAGTCGCCGTGAACGTTCTTTTTCGCAACGGG
TTTGCCGCCAGAACACAGGTAAGTGCCGTGTGTGGTTCCCGCGGGCCTGGCCTCTTTACGGGTTATGGCC
CTTGCGTGCCTTGAATTACTTCCACCTGGCTGCAGTACGTGATTCTTGATCCCGAGCTTCGGGTTGGAAG
TGGGTGGGAGAGTTCGAGGCCTTGCGCTTAAGGAGCCCCTTCGCCTCGTGCTTGAGTTGAGGCCTGGCCT
GGGCGCTGGGGCCGCCGCGTGCGAATCTGGTGGCACCTTCGCGCCTGTCTCGCTGCTTTCGATAAGTCTC
TAGCCATTTAAAATTTTTGATGACCTGCTGCGACGC
